Addgene plasmid #206136: pT2/shCol1a1/GFP4_Seq1.3
Purpose: Knockdown of Collagen Type 1 alpha 1. Construct has inverted repeats to be used in Sleeping Beauty transposon system.
Depositing lab: Maria Castro. Depositing organization: University of Michigan. Publication: Spatiotemporal analysis of glioma heterogeneity reveals COL1A1 as an actionable target to disrupt tumor progression. Comba A, Faisal SM, Dunn PJ, Argento AE, Hollon TC, Al-Holou WN, Varela ML, Zamler DB, Quass GL, Apostolides PF, Abel C 2nd, Brown CE, Kish PE, Kahana A, Kleer CG, Motsch S, Castro MG, Lowenstein PR. Nat Commun. 2022 Jun 24;13(1):3606. doi: 10.1038/s41467-022-31340-1. PubMed 35750880.
Backbone
  Vector backbone: pT2
  Vector type: Mammalian Expression
Growth in bacteria
  Bacterial resistance: Ampicillin, 100 μg/mL
  Growth temperature: 30°C
  Growth strain: NEB Stable
  Copy number: High Copy
Gene/Insert
  Gene/Insert name: COL1A1
  gRNA/shRNA sequence: TCGAGAAGGTATATTGCTGTTGACAGTGAGCGGCAACAGTCGCTTCACCTACATAGTGAAGCCACAGATGTATGTAGGTGAAGCGACTGTTGCTGCCTACTGCCTCGG
  Species: M. musculus (mouse)
  Entrez Gene: Col1a1 (a.k.a. Col1a-1, Cola-1, Cola1, Mov-13, Mov13)
  Cloning method: Restriction Enzyme; 5′ cloning site unknown (unknown if destroyed)
Terms and licenses: Academic/Nonprofit Terms; Industry Terms: Not Available to Industry
How to cite: pT2/shCol1a1/GFP4_Seq1.3 was a gift from Maria Castro (Addgene plasmid # 206136 ; http://n2t.net/addgene:206136 ; RRID:Addgene_206136)
