[The description below was written by a language model from this plasmid's Addgene catalogue record and pLannotate feature annotations shown in this document.]
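Description:
pT2/shCol1a1/GFP4_Seq1.3 is a 7.4 kb mammalian expression plasmid built on the pT2 Sleeping Beauty transposon backbone and designed to knock down mouse collagen type I alpha 1 (Col1a1). It is maintained in E. coli through a high-copy ColE1/pUC-type origin with ampicillin selection (AmpR under its own bla promoter). It also retains pBluescript-type elements, including an f1 origin, T7 and T3 promoters, lacZα and lac promoter/operator remnants, and MCS fragments.

The payload appears to be a retroviral miR-30 shRNA cassette moved wholesale into the transposon. A murine embryonic stem cell virus 5' LTR is followed by the MESV packaging signal and a truncated gag segment. Next come human miR-30a 5' and 3' flanking sequences that bracket the Col1a1-targeting hairpin, so the shRNA is produced as an artificial microRNA and processed by the endogenous miRNA pathway. The record does not state which promoter drives the hairpin, but this layout suggests that transcription comes from the 5' LTR. Downstream, an SV40 enhancer/early promoter drives EGFP, which marks cells carrying the cassette, and a 3' LTR closes the unit.

According to the catalogue entry, the construct carries inverted repeats for use in the Sleeping Beauty system, but the feature table does not annotate them explicitly. Its only related hit is a short fragment labelled SB100X, which is too short to encode a functional transposase, so that enzyme would need to be supplied from a separate source to integrate the cassette into the genome. The associated publication concerns glioma heterogeneity and COL1A1 as a therapeutic target, consistent with use for stable Col1a1 knockdown in mouse glioma models.
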