Features (pLannotate 1.2.2; 26 found; start..end, strand, type, name):
    456..611     -  CDS            lacZα (fragment): LacZα fragment of β-galactosidase; lacZ fragment
    619..637     +  promoter       T7 promoter: promoter for bacteriophage T7 RNA polymerase
   1024..1540    +  LTR            5' LTR: 5' long terminal repeat from murine embryonic stem cell virus
   1604..1945    +  misc_feature   MESV Ψ: packaging signal of murine embryonic stem cell virus
   2012..2428    +  CDS            gag (truncated): truncated Moloney murine leukemia virus (MMLV) gag gene lacking the start codon
   2468..2561    +  ncRNA          5' miR-30a: sequence upstream of the 71-nt precursor of the human miR-30a microRNA (Zeng et al., 2002) miRNA
   2671..2783    +  ncRNA          3' miR-30a: sequence downstream of the 71-nt precursor of the human miR-30a microRNA (Zeng et al., 2002) miRNA
   2821..3150    +  promoter       SV40 promoter: SV40 enhancer and early promoter
   3157..3876    +  CDS            EGFP: the original enhanced GFP (Yang et al., 1996) mammalian codon-optimized
   3893..3909    +  misc_feature   MCS (fragment): pBluescript multiple cloning site
   3949..4463    +  LTR            3' LTR: 3' long terminal repeat from murine embryonic stem cell virus
   4625..4641    -  protein_bind   lac operator: The lac repressor binds to the lac operator to inhibit transcription in E. coli. This inhibition can be relieved by adding lactose or isopropyl-β-D-thiogalactopyranoside (IPTG). lac repressor encoded by lacI
   4649..4679    -  promoter       lac promoter: promoter for the E. coli lac operon
   4694..4715    -  protein_bind   CAP binding site: CAP binding activates transcription in the presence of cAMP. E. coli catabolite activator protein
   4728..4766    -  CDS            lacI (fragment): lac repressor; lacI; The lac repressor binds to the lac operator to inhibit transcription in E. coli. This inhibition can be relieved by adding lactose or isopropyl-β-D-thiogalactopyranoside (IPTG).
   4815..4884    +  CDS            SB100X (fragment): hyperactive variant of the Sleeping Beauty transposase (Mátés et al., 2009)
   5135..5161    +  misc_feature   MCS (fragment): pBluescript multiple cloning site
   5174..5192    -  promoter       T3 promoter: promoter for bacteriophage T3 RNA polymerase
   5237..5253    -  protein_bind   lac operator: The lac repressor binds to the lac operator to inhibit transcription in E. coli. This inhibition can be relieved by adding lactose or isopropyl-β-D-thiogalactopyranoside (IPTG). lac repressor encoded by lacI
   5261..5291    -  promoter       lac promoter: promoter for the E. coli lac operon
   5306..5327    -  protein_bind   CAP binding site: CAP binding activates transcription in the presence of cAMP. E. coli catabolite activator protein
   5340..5432    -  CDS            lacI (fragment): lac repressor; lacI; The lac repressor binds to the lac operator to inhibit transcription in E. coli. This inhibition can be relieved by adding lactose or isopropyl-β-D-thiogalactopyranoside (IPTG).
   5615..6203    -  rep_origin     ori: high-copy-number ColE1/pMB1/pBR322/pUC origin of replication
   6374..7234    -  CDS            AmpR: β-lactamase; bla; confers resistance to ampicillin, carbenicillin, and related antibiotics
   7235..7339    -  promoter       AmpR promoter: bla
   7366..452     +  rep_origin     f1 ori (across the origin) (sequence partly withheld): f1 bacteriophage origin of replication; arrow indicates direction of (+) strand synthesis
>Addgene plasmid #206136 | pT2/shCol1a1/GFP4_Seq1.3 | addgene full sequence | sequence record 405659 | Addgene NGS Result
GCCCTGTAGCGGCGCATTAAGCGCGGCGGGA
[89 nt withheld, positions 32-120]
C
[91 nt withheld, positions 122-212]
A
[49 nt withheld, positions 214-262]
CCTTTGACGTTGGAGTCCACGTTCTTT
[37 nt withheld, positions 290-326]
ACCCTATCTCGGTCTATTCTTTTGATTTATAAGGGATTTTGCCGATTTCGGCCTATTGGTTAAAAAATGA
GCTGATTTAACAAAAATTTAACGCGAATTTTAACAAAATATTAACGCTTACAATTTCCATTCGCCATTCA
GGCTGCGCAACTGTTGGGAAGGGCGATCGGTGCGGGCCTCTTCGCTATTACGCCAGCTGGCGAAAGGGGG
ATGTGCTGCAAGGCGATTAAGTTGGGTAACGCCAGGGTTTTCCCAGTCACGACGTTGTAAAACGACGGCC
AGTGAGCGCGCGTAATACGACTCACTATAGGGCGAATTGGAGCTCGGATCCCTATACAGTTGAAGTCGGA
AGTTTACATACACTTAAGTTGGAGTCATTAAAACTCGTTTTTCAACTACTCCACAAATTTCTTGTTAACA
AACAATAGTTTTGGCAAGTCAGTTAGGACATCTACTTTGTGCATGACACAAGTCATTTTTCCAACAATTG
TTTACAGACAGATTATTTCACTTATAATTCACTGTATCACAATTCCAGTGGGTCAGAAGTTTACATACAC
TAAGTTGACTGTGCCTTTAAACAGCTTGGAAAATTCCAGAAAATGATGTCATGGCTTTAGAAGCTTGATC
TGAAGCCTATAGAGTACGAGCCATAGATAAAATAAAAGATTTTATTTAGTCTCCAGAAAAAGGGGGGAAT
GAAAGACCCCACCTGTAGGTTTGGCAAGCTAGCTTAAGTAACGCCATTTTGCAAGGCATGGAAAATACAT
AACTGAGAATAGAGAAGTTCAGATCAAGGTTAGGAACAGAGAGACAGCAGAATATGGGCCAAACAGGATA
TCTGTGGTAAGCAGTTCCTGCCCCGGCTCAGGGCCAAGAACAGATGGTCCCCAGATGCGGTCCCGCCCTC
AGCAGTTTCTAGAGAACCATCAGATGTTTCCAGGGTGCCCCAAGGACCTGAAATGACCCTGTGCCTTATT
TGAACTAACCAATCAGTTCGCTTCTCGCTTCTGTTCGCGCGCTTCTGCTCCCCGAGCTCAATAAAAGAGC
CCACAACCCCTCACTCGGCGCGCCAGTCCTCCGATAGACTGCGTCGCCCGGGTACCCGTATTCCCAATAA
AGCCTCTTGCTGTTTGCATCCGAATCGTGGACTCGCTGATCCTTGGGAGGGTCTCCTCAGATTGATTGAC
TGCCCACCTCGGGGGTCTTTCATTTGGAGGTTCCACCGAGATTTGGAGACCCCTGCCCAGGGACCACCGA
CCCCCCCGCCGGGAGGTAAGCTGGCCAGCGGTCGTTTCGTGTCTGTCTCTGTCTTTGTGCGTGTTTGTGC
CGGCATCTAATGTTTGCGCCTGCGTCTGTACTAGTTAGCTAACTAGCTCTGTATCTGGCGGACCCGTGGT
GGAACTGACGAGTTCTGAACACCCGGCCGCAACCCTGGGAGACGTCCCAGGGACTTTGGGGGCCGTTTTT
GTGGCCCGACCTGAGGAAGGGAGTCGATGTGGAATCCGACCCCGTCAGGATATGTGGTTCTGGTAGGAGA
CGAGAACCTAAAACAGTTCCCGCCTCCGTCTGAATTTTTGCTTTCGGTTTGGAACCGAAGCCGCGCGTCT
TGTCTGCTGCAGCGCTGCAGCATCGTTCTGTGTTGTCTCTGTCTGACTGTGTTTCTGTATTTGTCTGAAA
ATTAGGGCCAGACTGTTACCACTCCCTTAAGTTTGACCTTAGGTCACTGGAAAGATGTCGAGCGGATCGC
TCACAACCAGTCGGTAGATGTCAAGAAGAGACGTTGGGTTACCTTCTGCTCTGCAGAATGGCCAACCTTT
AACGTCGGATGGCCGCGAGACGGCACCTTTAACCGAGACCTCATCACCCAGGTTAAGATCAAGGTCTTTT
CACCTGGCCCGCATGGACACCCAGACCAGGTCCCCTACATCGTGACCTGGGAAGCCTTGGCTTTTGACCC
CCCTCCCTGGGTCAAGCCCTTTGTACACCCTAAGCCTCCGCCTCCTCTTCCTCCATCCGCCCCGTCTCTC
CCCCTTGAACCTCCTCGTTCGACCCCGCCTCGATCCTCCCTTTATCCAGCCCTCACTCCTTCTCTAGGCG
CCGGAATTAGATCTCTCGACTAGGGATAACAGGGTAATTGTTTGAATGAGGCTTCAGTACTTTACAGAAT
CGTTGCCTGCACATCTTGGAAACACTTGCTGGGATTACTTCTTCAGGTTAACCCAACAGAAGGCTCGAGA
AGGTATATTGCTGTTGACAGTGAGCGGCAAGACAGTCATCGAATACATAGTGAAGCCACAGATGTATGTA
TTCGATGACTGTCTTGCTGCCTACTGCCTCGGAATTCAAGGGGCTACTTTAGGAGCAATTATCTTGTTTA
CTAAAACTGAATACCTTGCTATCTCTTTGATACATTTTTACAAAGCTGAATTAAAATGGTATAAATTAAA
TCACTTTTTTCAATTCGCCAGCACAGTGGTCGACCCTGTGGAATGTGTGTCAGTTAGGGTGTGGAAAGTC
CCCAGGCTCCCCAGCAGGCAGAAGTATGCAAAGCATGCATCTCAATTAGTCAGCAACCAGGTGTGGAAAG
TCCCCAGGCTCCCCAGCAGGCAGAAGTATGCAAAGCATGCATCTCAATTAGTCAGCAACCATAGTCCCGC
CCCTAACTCCGCCCATCCCGCCCCTAACTCCGCCCAGTTCCGCCCATTCTCCGCCCCATGGCTGACTAAT
TTTTTTTATTTATGCAGAGGCCGAGGCCGCCTCGGCCTCTGAGCTATTCCAGAAGTAGTGAGGAGGCTTT
TTTGGAGGCCTAGGCTTTTGCAAAAAGCTCATGGTGAGCAAGGGCGAGGAGCTGTTCACCGGGGTGGTGC
CCATCCTGGTCGAGCTGGACGGCGACGTAAACGGCCACAAGTTCAGCGTGTCTGGCGAGGGCGAGGGCGA
TGCCACCTACGGCAAGCTGACCCTGAAGTTCATCTGCACCACCGGCAAGCTGCCCGTGCCCTGGCCCACC
CTCGTGACCACCCTGACCTACGGCGTGCAGTGCTTCAGCCGCTACCCCGACCACATGAAGCAGCACGACT
TCTTCAAGTCCGCCATGCCCGAAGGCTACGTCCAGGAGCGCACCATCTTCTTCAAGGACGACGGCAACTA
CAAGACCCGCGCCGAGGTGAAGTTCGAGGGCGACACCCTGGTGAACCGCATCGAGCTGAAGGGCATCGAC
TTCAAGGAGGACGGCAACATCCTGGGGCACAAGCTGGAGTACAACTACAACAGCCACAACGTCTATATCA
TGGCCGACAAGCAGAAGAACGGCATCAAGGCGAACTTCAAGATCCGCCACAACATCGAGGACGGCAGCGT
GCAGCTCGCCGACCACTACCAGCAGAACACCCCCATCGGCGACGGCCCCGTGCTGCTGCCCGACAACCAC
TACCTGAGCACCCAGTCCGCCCTGAGCAAAGACCCCAACGAGAAGCGCGATCACATGGTCCTGCTGGAGT
TCGTGACCGCCGCCGGGATCACTCTCGGCATGGACGAGCTGTACAAGTAATGAATTAATTAAGAATTATC
AAGCTTATCGATAAAATAAAAGATTTTATTTAGTCTCCAGAAAAAGGGGGGAATGAAAGACCCCACCTGT
AGGTTTGGCAAGCTAGCTTAAGTAACGCCATTTTGCAAGGCATGGAAAATACATAACTGAGAATAGAGAA
GTTCAGATCAAGGTTAGGAACAGAGAGACAGCAGAATATGGGCCAAACAGGATATCTGTGGTAAGCAGTT
CCTGCCCCGGCTCAGGGCCAAGAACAGATGGTCCCCAGATGCGGTCCCGCCCTCAGCAGTTTCTAGAGAA
CCATCAGATGTTTCCAGGGTGCCCCAAGGACCTGAAATGACCCTGTGCCTTATTTGAACTAACCAATCAG
TTCGCTTCTCGCTTCTGTTCGCGCGCTTCTGCTCCCCGAGCTCAATAAAAGAGCCCACAACCCCTCACTC
GGCGCGCCAGTCCTCCGATAGACTGCGTCGCCCGGGTACCCGTGTATCCAATAAACCCTCTTGCAGTTGC
ATCCGACTTGTGGTCTCGCTGTTCCTTGGGAGGGTCTCCTCTGAGTGATTGACTACCCGTCAGCGGGGGT
CTTTCATGGGTAACAGTTTCTTGAAGTTGGAGAACAACATTCTGAGGGTAGGAGTCGAATATTAAGTAAT
CCTGACTCAATTAGCCACTGTTTTGAATCCACATACTCCAATACTCCTGAAATAGTTCATTATGGACAGC
GCAGAAAGAGCTGGGGAGAATTGTGAAATTGTTATCCGCTCACAATTCCACACAACATACGAGCCGGAAG
CATAAAGTGTAAAGCCTGGGGTGCCTAATGAGTGAGCTAACTCACATTAATTGCGTTGCGCTCACTGCCC
GCTTTCCAGTCGGGAAACCTGTCGTGCCAGATCCATGGACTTCACTAGTGCGCGCGGCCGCTCTAGATGG
CCAGATCTAGCTTGTGGAAGGCTACTCGAAATGTTTGACCCAAGTTAAACAATTTAAAGGCAATGCTACC
AAATACTAATTGAGTGTATGTAAACTTCTGACCCACTGGGAATGTGATGAAAGAAATAAAAGCTGAAATG
AATCATTCTCTCTACTATTATTCTGATATTTCACATTCTTAAAATAAAGTGGTGATCCTAACTGACCTAA
GACAGGGAATTTTTACTAGGATTAAATGTCAGGAATTGTGAAAAAGTGAGTTTAAATGTATTTGGCTAAG
GTGTATGTAAACTTCCGACTTCAACTGTATAGGGATCCTCTAGCTAGAGTCGACCTCGCGGGGGGGCCCG
GTACCCAGCTTTTGTTCCCTTTAGTGAGGGTTAATTGCGCGCTTGGCGTAATCATGGTCATAGCTGTTTC
CTGTGTGAAATTGTTATCCGCTCACAATTCCACACAACATACGAGCCGGAAGCATAAAGTGTAAAGCCTG
GGGTGCCTAATGAGTGAGCTAACTCACATTAATTGCGTTGCGCTCACTGCCCGCTTTCCAGTCGGGAAAC
CTGTCGTGCCAGCTGCATTAATGAATCGGCCAACGCGCGGGGAGAGGCGGTTTGCGTATTGGGCGCTCTT
CCGCTTCCTCGCTCACTGACTCGCTGCGCTCGGTCGTTCGGCTGCGGCGAGCGGTATCAGCTCACTCAAA
GGCGGTAATACGGTTATCCACAGAATCAGGGGATAACGCAGGAAAGAACATGTGAGCAAAAGGCCAGCAA
AAGGCCAGGAACCGTAAAAAGGCCGCGTTGCTGGCGTTTTTCCATAGGCTCCGCCCCCCTGACGAGCATC
ACAAAAATCGACGCTCAAGTCAGAGGTGGCGAAACCCGACAGGACTATAAAGATACCAGGCGTTTCCCCC
TGGAAGCTCCCTCGTGCGCTCTCCTGTTCCGACCCTGCCGCTTACCGGATACCTGTCCGCCTTTCTCCCT
TCGGGAACCGTGGCGCTTTCTCATAGCTCACGCTGTAGGTATCTCAGTTCGGTGTAGGTCGTTCGCTCCA
AGCTGGGCTGTGTGCACGAACCCCCCGTTCAGCCCGACCGCTGCGCCTTATCCGGTAACTATCGTCTTGA
GTCCAACCCGGTAAGACACGACTTATCGCCACTGGCAGCAGCCACTGGTAACAGGATTAGCAGAGCGAGG
TATGTAGGCGGTGCTACAGAGTTCTTGAAGTGGTGGCCTAACTACGGCTACACTAGAAGAACAGTATTTG
GTATCTGCGCTCTGCTGAAGCCAGTTACCTTCGGAAAAAGAGTTGGTAGCTCTTGATCCGGCAAACAAAC
CACCGCTGGTAGCGGTGGTTTTTTTGTTTGCAAGCAGCAGATTACGCGCAGAAAAAAAGGATCTCAAGAA
GATCCTTTGATCTTTTCTACGGGGTCTGACGCTCAGTGGAACGAAAACTCACGTTAAGGGATTTTGGTCA
TGAGATTATCAAAAAGGATCTTCACCTAGATCCTTTTAAATTAAAAATGAAGTTTTAAATCAATCTAAAG
TATATATGAGTAAACTTGGTCTGACAGTTACCAATGCTTAATCAGTGAGGCACCTATCTCAGCGATCTGT
CTATTTCGTTCATCCATAGTTGCCTGACTCCCCGTCGTGTAGATAACTACGATACGGGAGGGCTTACCAT
CTGGCCCCAGTGCTGCAATGATACCGCGAGACCCACGCTCACCGGCTCCAGATTTATCAGCAATAAACCA
GCCAGCCGGAAGGGCCGAGCGCAGAAGTGGTCCTGCAACTTTATCCGCCTCCATCCAGTCTATTAATTGT
TGCCGGGAAGCTAGAGTAAGTAGTTCGCCAGTTAATAGTTTGCGCAACGTTGTTGCCATTGCTACAGGCA
TCGTGGTGTCACGCTCGTCGTTTGGTATGGCTTCATTCAGCTCCGGTTCCCAACGATCAAGGCGAGTTAC
ATGATCCCCCATGTTGTGCAAAAAAGCGGTTAGCTCCTTCGGTCCTCCGATCGTTGTCAGAAGTAACTTG
GCCGCAGTGTTATCACTCATGGTTATGGCAGCACTGCATAATTCTCTTACTGTCATGCCATCCGTAAGAT
GCTTTTCTGTGACTGGTGAGTACTCAACCAAGTCATTCTGAGAATAGTGTATGCGGCGACCGAGTTGCTC
TTGCCCGGCGTCAATACGGGATAATACCGCGCCACATAGCAGAACTTTAAAAGTGCTCATCATTGGAAAA
CGTTCTTCGGGGCGAAAACTCTCAAGGATCTTACCGCTGTTGAGATCCAGTTCGATGTAACCCACTCGTG
CACCCAACTGATCTTCAGCATCTTTTACTTTCACCAGCGTTTCTGGGTGAGCAAAAACAGGAAGGCAAAA
TGCCGCAAAAAAGGGAATAAGGGCGACACGGAAATGTTGAATACTCATACTCTTCCTTTTTCAATATTAT
TGAAGCATTTATCAGGGTTATTGTCTCATGAGCGGATACATATTTGAATGTATTTAGAAAAATAAACAAA
TAGGGGTTCCGCGCACATTTCCCCGAAAAGTGCCACCTGACGC
